Addgene plasmid #76416: PIK3C2A gRNA (BRDN0001145757)
Purpose: 3rd generation lentiviral gRNA plasmid targeting human PIK3C2A
Depositing lab: John Doench & David Root. Depositing organization: Broad Institute. Publication: Optimized sgRNA design to maximize activity and minimize off-target effects of CRISPR-Cas9. Doench JG, Fusi N, Sullender M, Hegde M, Vaimberg EW, Donovan KF, Smith I, Tothova Z, Wilen C, Orchard R, Virgin HW, Listgarten J, Root DE. Nat Biotechnol. 2016 Jan 18. doi: 10.1038/nbt.3437. PubMed 26780180.
Backbone
  Vector backbone: lentiGuide-Puro
  Backbone manufacturer: Zhang Lab (Addgene plasmid # 52963)
  Vector type: Mammalian Expression, Lentiviral, CRISPR
  Selectable markers: Puromycin
Growth in bacteria
  Bacterial resistance: Ampicillin, 100 μg/mL
  Growth temperature: 37°C
  Growth strain: DH5alpha
  Copy number: High Copy
Gene/Insert
  Gene/Insert name: PIK3C2A (alt names: PIK3C2A; NM_002645.2)
  gRNA/shRNA sequence: AGAAGATGATGAAACACCCG
  Species: H. sapiens (human)
  Entrez Gene: PIK3C2A (a.k.a. CPK, OCSKD, PI3-K-C2(ALPHA), PI3-K-C2A, PI3K-C2-alpha, PI3K-C2alpha)
  Promoter: hU6
  Cloning method: Unknown
  Sequencing primers: 5′ U6-F; 3′ pS2-R
Terms and licenses: Academic/Nonprofit Terms; Industry Terms: Not Available to Industry
Depositor comments: The gRNA was designed to target the following Genbank reference sequence(s): NM_002645.2. Note that this plasmid does NOT contain Cas9. It should be used in conjunction with lentiCas9-Blast (Addgene #52962) or otherwise with cell lines already expressing Cas9. Browse the full kinome gRNA library at http://www.addgene.org/pooled-library/broadgpp-human-kinome/ or visit http://www.broadinstitute.org/rnai/public/ for detailed protocols and information.
How to cite: PIK3C2A gRNA (BRDN0001145757) was a gift from John Doench & David Root (Addgene plasmid # 76416 ; http://n2t.net/addgene:76416 ; RRID:Addgene_76416)
