[The description below was written by a language model from this plasmid's Addgene catalogue record and pLannotate feature annotations shown in this document.]
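Description:
PIK3C2A gRNA (BRDN0001145757) is a third-generation lentiviral guide RNA plasmid built on the lentiGuide-Puro backbone and designed to direct Streptococcus pyogenes Cas9 to the human PIK3C2A gene, which encodes the class II PI3-kinase C2 alpha. In bacteria it is maintained as a high-copy plasmid through a ColE1/pUC-type origin and selected with ampicillin via the β-lactamase gene. The backbone also carries an f1 origin, an SV40 origin and poly(A) signal, and remnants of lac and T7/T3 cloning-vector sequence that play no role in the payload.

The viral transfer cassette begins with an RSV promoter fused to a truncated HIV-1 5' LTR, which makes genomic RNA production independent of Tat. It continues through the Ψ packaging signal with a partial gag sequence, the Rev response element for nuclear export, and a cPPT/CTS element, and ends with a self-inactivating ΔU3 3' LTR. Within this unit, a human U6 RNA polymerase III promoter drives a 20-nucleotide PIK3C2A-specific spacer joined to the SpCas9 gRNA scaffold. A separate EF-1α promoter with its first intron expresses puromycin N-acetyltransferase, followed by a WPRE to enhance transcript stability and expression, so transduced mammalian cells can be selected with puromycin.

The plasmid does not encode Cas9, so it must be paired with a separate Cas9 vector or used in cells already expressing Cas9. It is an individual clone from a human kinome gRNA collection designed with optimized rules for on-target activity and reduced off-target effects, and is suited to knockout of PIK3C2A in human cells.
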