Features (pLannotate 1.2.2; 29 found; start..end, strand, type, name):
     14..80      +  CDS            small t antigen (fragment): SV40 (simian virus 40) small t antigen
    106..317     +  promoter       EF-1α core promoter: core promoter for human elongation factor EF-1α
    318..1256    +  intron         EF-1α intron A: intron upstream of the start codon of human EF-1α
   1278..1877    +  CDS            PuroR (fragment): puromycin N-acetyltransferase; pac from Streptomyces; confers resistance to puromycin
   1893..2481    +  misc_feature   WPRE: woodchuck hepatitis virus posttranscriptional regulatory element
   2532..2551    +  misc_feature   cPPT/CTS (fragment): central polypurine tract and central termination sequence of HIV-1
   2553..2786    +  LTR            3' LTR (ΔU3): self-inactivating 3' long terminal repeat (LTR) from HIV-1
   2864..2985    +  polyA_signal   SV40 poly(A) signal: SV40 polyadenylation signal
   3025..3160    +  rep_origin     SV40 ori: SV40 origin of replication
   3181..3199    -  promoter       T7 promoter: promoter for bacteriophage T7 RNA polymerase
   3207..3362    +  CDS            lacZα (fragment): LacZα fragment of β-galactosidase; lacZ fragment
   3367..3795    +  rep_origin     f1 ori (sequence partly withheld): f1 bacteriophage origin of replication; arrow indicates direction of (+) strand synthesis
   3848..3952    +  promoter       AmpR promoter: bla
   3953..4813    +  CDS            AmpR: β-lactamase; bla; confers resistance to ampicillin, carbenicillin, and related antibiotics
   4984..5572    +  rep_origin     ori: high-copy-number ColE1/pMB1/pBR322/pUC origin of replication
   5755..5847    +  CDS            lacI (fragment): lac repressor; lacI; The lac repressor binds to the lac operator to inhibit transcription in E. coli. This inhibition can be relieved by adding lactose or isopropyl-β-D-thiogalactopyranoside (IPTG).
   5860..5881    +  protein_bind   CAP binding site: CAP binding activates transcription in the presence of cAMP. E. coli catabolite activator protein
   5896..5926    +  promoter       lac promoter: promoter for the E. coli lac operon
   5934..5950    +  protein_bind   lac operator: The lac repressor binds to the lac operator to inhibit transcription in E. coli. This inhibition can be relieved by adding lactose or isopropyl-β-D-thiogalactopyranoside (IPTG). lac repressor encoded by lacI
   5995..6013    +  promoter       T3 promoter: promoter for bacteriophage T3 RNA polymerase
   6041..6267    +  promoter       RSV promoter: Rous sarcoma virus enhancer/promoter
   6268..6448    +  LTR            5' LTR (truncated): truncated 5' long terminal repeat (LTR) from HIV-1
   6495..6620    +  misc_feature   HIV-1 Ψ: packaging signal of human immunodeficiency virus type 1
   6604..6967    +  CDS            HIV-1 gag (fragment): gag protein from human immunodeficiency virus 1; gag
   7113..7346    +  misc_feature   RRE: The Rev response element (RRE) of HIV-1 allows for Rev-dependent mRNA export from the nucleus to the cytoplasm.
   7723..7749    +  CDS            Rev (fragment): human immunodeficiency virus 1 (HIV-1) Rev protein; rev; enhances nuclear export of unspliced and incompletely spliced viral mRNAs
   7753..7993    +  promoter       U6 promoter: RNA polymerase III promoter for human U6 snRNA
   8023..8098    +  misc_RNA       gRNA scaffold: guide RNA scaffold for the Streptococcus pyogenes CRISPR/Cas9 system
   8154..8271    +  misc_feature   cPPT/CTS: central polypurine tract and central termination sequence of HIV-1
>Addgene plasmid #76416 | PIK3C2A gRNA (BRDN0001145757) | addgene full sequence | sequence record 185796 | Addgene Assembled Sequence
CCCGGGTGCAAAGATGGATAAAGTTTTAAACAGAGAGGAATCTTTGCAGCTAATGGACCTTCTAGGTCTT
GAAAGGAGTGGGAATTGGCTCCGGTGCCCGTCAGTGGGCAGAGCGCACATCGCCCACAGTCCCCGAGAAG
TTGGGGGGAGGGGTCGGCAATTGATCCGGTGCCTAGAGAAGGTGGCGCGGGGTAAACTGGGAAAGTGATG
TCGTGTACTGGCTCCGCCTTTTTCCCGAGGGTGGGGGAGAACCGTATATAAGTGCAGTAGTCGCCGTGAA
CGTTCTTTTTCGCAACGGGTTTGCCGCCAGAACACAGGTAAGTGCCGTGTGTGGTTCCCGCGGGCCTGGC
CTCTTTACGGGTTATGGCCCTTGCGTGCCTTGAATTACTTCCACCTGGCTGCAGTACGTGATTCTTGATC
CCGAGCTTCGGGTTGGAAGTGGGTGGGAGAGTTCGAGGCCTTGCGCTTAAGGAGCCCCTTCGCCTCGTGC
TTGAGTTGAGGCCTGGCCTGGGCGCTGGGGCCGCCGCGTGCGAATCTGGTGGCACCTTCGCGCCTGTCTC
GCTGCTTTCGATAAGTCTCTAGCCATTTAAAATTTTTGATGACCTGCTGCGACGCTTTTTTTCTGGCAAG
ATAGTCTTGTAAATGCGGGCCAAGATCTGCACACTGGTATTTCGGTTTTTGGGGCCGCGGGCGGCGACGG
GGCCCGTGCGTCCCAGCGCACATGTTCGGCGAGGCGGGGCCTGCGAGCGCGGCCACCGAGAATCGGACGG
GGGTAGTCTCAAGCTGGCCGGCCTGCTCTGGTGCCTGGCCTCGCGCCGCCGTGTATCGCCCCGCCCTGGG
CGGCAAGGCTGGCCCGGTCGGCACCAGTTGCGTGAGCGGAAAGATGGCCGCTTCCCGGCCCTGCTGCAGG
GAGCTCAAAATGGAGGACGCGGCGCTCGGGAGAGCGGGCGGGTGAGTCACCCACACAAAGGAAAAGGGCC
TTTCCGTCCTCAGCCGTCGCTTCATGTGACTCCACGGAGTACCGGGCGCCGTCCAGGCACCTCGATTAGT
TCTCGAGCTTTTGGAGTACGTCGTCTTTAGGTTGGGGGGAGGGGTTTTATGCGATGGAGTTTCCCCACAC
TGAGTGGGTGGAGACTGAAGTTAGGCCAGCTTGGCACTTGATGTAATTCTCCTTGGAATTTGCCCTTTTT
GAGTTTGGATCTTGGTTCATTCTCAAGCCTCAGACAGTGGTTCAAAGTTTTTTTCTTCCATTTCAGGTGT
CGTGACGTACGGCCACCATGACCGAGTACAAGCCCACGGTGCGCCTCGCCACCCGCGACGACGTCCCCAG
GGCCGTACGCACCCTCGCCGCCGCGTTCGCCGACTACCCCGCCACGCGCCACACCGTCGATCCGGACCGC
CACATCGAGCGGGTCACCGAGCTGCAAGAACTCTTCCTCACGCGCGTCGGGCTCGACATCGGCAAGGTGT
GGGTCGCGGACGACGGCGCCGCCGTGGCGGTCTGGACCACGCCGGAGAGCGTCGAAGCGGGGGCGGTGTT
CGCCGAGATCGGCCCGCGCATGGCCGAGTTGAGCGGTTCCCGGCTGGCCGCGCAGCAACAGATGGAAGGC
CTCCTGGCGCCGCACCGGCCCAAGGAGCCCGCGTGGTTCCTGGCCACCGTCGGAGTCTCGCCCGACCACC
AGGGCAAGGGTCTGGGCAGCGCCGTCGTGCTCCCCGGAGTGGAGGCGGCCGAGCGCGCCGGGGTGCCCGC
CTTCCTGGAGACCTCCGCGCCCCGCAACCTCCCCTTCTACGAGCGGCTCGGCTTCACCGTCACCGCCGAC
GTCGAGGTGCCCGAAGGACCGCGCACCTGGTGCATGACCCGCAAGCCCGGTGCCTGAACGCGTTAAGTCG
ACAATCAACCTCTGGATTACAAAATTTGTGAAAGATTGACTGGTATTCTTAACTATGTTGCTCCTTTTAC
GCTATGTGGATACGCTGCTTTAATGCCTTTGTATCATGCTATTGCTTCCCGTATGGCTTTCATTTTCTCC
TCCTTGTATAAATCCTGGTTGCTGTCTCTTTATGAGGAGTTGTGGCCCGTTGTCAGGCAACGTGGCGTGG
TGTGCACTGTGTTTGCTGACGCAACCCCCACTGGTTGGGGCATTGCCACCACCTGTCAGCTCCTTTCCGG
GACTTTCGCTTTCCCCCTCCCTATTGCCACGGCGGAACTCATCGCCGCCTGCCTTGCCCGCTGCTGGACA
GGGGCTCGGCTGTTGGGCACTGACAATTCCGTGGTGTTGTCGGGGAAATCATCGTCCTTTCCTTGGCTGC
TCGCCTGTGTTGCCACCTGGATTCTGCGCGGGACGTCCTTCTGCTACGTCCCTTCGGCCCTCAATCCAGC
GGACCTTCCTTCCCGCGGCCTGCTGCCGGCTCTGCGGCCTCTTCCGCGTCTTCGCCTTCGCCCTCAGACG
AGTCGGATCTCCCTTTGGGCCGCCTCCCCGCGTCGACTTTAAGACCAATGACTTACAAGGCAGCTGTAGA
TCTTAGCCACTTTTTAAAAGAAAAGGGGGGACTGGAAGGGCTAATTCACTCCCAACGAAGACAAGATCTG
CTTTTTGCTTGTACTGGGTCTCTCTGGTTAGACCAGATCTGAGCCTGGGAGCTCTCTGGCTAACTAGGGA
ACCCACTGCTTAAGCCTCAATAAAGCTTGCCTTGAGTGCTTCAAGTAGTGTGTGCCCGTCTGTTGTGTGA
CTCTGGTAACTAGAGATCCCTCAGACCCTTTTAGTCAGTGTGGAAAATCTCTAGCAGTACGTATAGTAGT
TCATGTCATCTTATTATTCAGTATTTATAACTTGCAAAGAAATGAATATCAGAGAGTGAGAGGAACTTGT
TTATTGCAGCTTATAATGGTTACAAATAAAGCAATAGCATCACAAATTTCACAAATAAAGCATTTTTTTC
ACTGCATTCTAGTTGTGGTTTGTCCAAACTCATCAATGTATCTTATCATGTCTGGCTCTAGCTATCCCGC
CCCTAACTCCGCCCATCCCGCCCCTAACTCCGCCCAGTTCCGCCCATTCTCCGCCCCATGGCTGACTAAT
TTTTTTTATTTATGCAGAGGCCGAGGCCGCCTCGGCCTCTGAGCTATTCCAGAAGTAGTGAGGAGGCTTT
TTTGGAGGCCTAGGGACGTACCCAATTCGCCCTATAGTGAGTCGTATTACGCGCGCTCACTGGCCGTCGT
TTTACAACGTCGTGACTGGGAAAACCCTGGCGTTACCCAACTTAATCGCCTTGCAGCACATCCCCCTTTC
GCCAGCTGGCGTAATAGCGAAGAGGCCCGCACCGATCGCCCTTCCCAACAGTTGCGCAGCCTGAATGGCG
AATGGG
[124 nt withheld, positions 3367-3490]
C
[91 nt withheld, positions 3492-3582]
A
[49 nt withheld, positions 3584-3632]
CCTTTGACGTTGGAGTCCACGTTCTTT
[37 nt withheld, positions 3660-3696]
ACCCTATCTCGGTCTATTCTTTTGATTTATAAGGGATTTTGCCGATTTCGGCCTATTGGTTAAAAAATGA
GCTGATTTAACAAAAATTTAACGCGAATTTTAACAAAATATTAACGCTTACAATTTAGGTGGCACTTTTC
GGGGAAATGTGCGCGGAACCCCTATTTGTTTATTTTTCTAAATACATTCAAATATGTATCCGCTCATGAG
ACAATAACCCTGATAAATGCTTCAATAATATTGAAAAAGGAAGAGTATGAGTATTCAACATTTCCGTGTC
GCCCTTATTCCCTTTTTTGCGGCATTTTGCCTTCCTGTTTTTGCTCACCCAGAAACGCTGGTGAAAGTAA
AAGATGCTGAAGATCAGTTGGGTGCACGAGTGGGTTACATCGAACTGGATCTCAACAGCGGTAAGATCCT
TGAGAGTTTTCGCCCCGAAGAACGTTTTCCAATGATGAGCACTTTTAAAGTTCTGCTATGTGGCGCGGTA
TTATCCCGTATTGACGCCGGGCAAGAGCAACTCGGTCGCCGCATACACTATTCTCAGAATGACTTGGTTG
AGTACTCACCAGTCACAGAAAAGCATCTTACGGATGGCATGACAGTAAGAGAATTATGCAGTGCTGCCAT
AACCATGAGTGATAACACTGCGGCCAACTTACTTCTGACAACGATCGGAGGACCGAAGGAGCTAACCGCT
TTTTTGCACAACATGGGGGATCATGTAACTCGCCTTGATCGTTGGGAACCGGAGCTGAATGAAGCCATAC
CAAACGACGAGCGTGACACCACGATGCCTGTAGCAATGGCAACAACGTTGCGCAAACTATTAACTGGCGA
ACTACTTACTCTAGCTTCCCGGCAACAATTAATAGACTGGATGGAGGCGGATAAAGTTGCAGGACCACTT
CTGCGCTCGGCCCTTCCGGCTGGCTGGTTTATTGCTGATAAATCTGGAGCCGGTGAGCGTGGGTCTCGCG
GTATCATTGCAGCACTGGGGCCAGATGGTAAGCCCTCCCGTATCGTAGTTATCTACACGACGGGGAGTCA
GGCAACTATGGATGAACGAAATAGACAGATCGCTGAGATAGGTGCCTCACTGATTAAGCATTGGTAACTG
TCAGACCAAGTTTACTCATATATACTTTAGATTGATTTAAAACTTCATTTTTAATTTAAAAGGATCTAGG
TGAAGATCCTTTTTGATAATCTCATGACCAAAATCCCTTAACGTGAGTTTTCGTTCCACTGAGCGTCAGA
CCCCGTAGAAAAGATCAAAGGATCTTCTTGAGATCCTTTTTTTCTGCGCGTAATCTGCTGCTTGCAAACA
AAAAAACCACCGCTACCAGCGGTGGTTTGTTTGCCGGATCAAGAGCTACCAACTCTTTTTCCGAAGGTAA
CTGGCTTCAGCAGAGCGCAGATACCAAATACTGTTCTTCTAGTGTAGCCGTAGTTAGGCCACCACTTCAA
GAACTCTGTAGCACCGCCTACATACCTCGCTCTGCTAATCCTGTTACCAGTGGCTGCTGCCAGTGGCGAT
AAGTCGTGTCTTACCGGGTTGGACTCAAGACGATAGTTACCGGATAAGGCGCAGCGGTCGGGCTGAACGG
GGGGTTCGTGCACACAGCCCAGCTTGGAGCGAACGACCTACACCGAACTGAGATACCTACAGCGTGAGCT
ATGAGAAAGCGCCACGCTTCCCGAAGGGAGAAAGGCGGACAGGTATCCGGTAAGCGGCAGGGTCGGAACA
GGAGAGCGCACGAGGGAGCTTCCAGGGGGAAACGCCTGGTATCTTTATAGTCCTGTCGGGTTTCGCCACC
TCTGACTTGAGCGTCGATTTTTGTGATGCTCGTCAGGGGGGCGGAGCCTATGGAAAAACGCCAGCAACGC
GGCCTTTTTACGGTTCCTGGCCTTTTGCTGGCCTTTTGCTCACATGTTCTTTCCTGCGTTATCCCCTGAT
TCTGTGGATAACCGTATTACCGCCTTTGAGTGAGCTGATACCGCTCGCCGCAGCCGAACGACCGAGCGCA
GCGAGTCAGTGAGCGAGGAAGCGGAAGAGCGCCCAATACGCAAACCGCCTCTCCCCGCGCGTTGGCCGAT
TCATTAATGCAGCTGGCACGACAGGTTTCCCGACTGGAAAGCGGGCAGTGAGCGCAACGCAATTAATGTG
AGTTAGCTCACTCATTAGGCACCCCAGGCTTTACACTTTATGCTTCCGGCTCGTATGTTGTGTGGAATTG
TGAGCGGATAACAATTTCACACAGGAAACAGCTATGACCATGATTACGCCAAGCGCGCAATTAACCCTCA
CTAAAGGGAACAAAAGCTGGAGCTGCAAGCTTAATGTAGTCTTATGCAATACTCTTGTAGTCTTGCAACA
TGGTAACGATGAGTTAGCAACATGCCTTACAAGGAGAGAAAAAGCACCGTGCATGCCGATTGGTGGAAGT
AAGGTGGTACGATCGTGCCTTATTAGGAAGGCAACAGACGGGTCTGACATGGATTGGACGAACCACTGAA
TTGCCGCATTGCAGAGATATTGTATTTAAGTGCCTAGCTCGATACATAAACGGGTCTCTCTGGTTAGACC
AGATCTGAGCCTGGGAGCTCTCTGGCTAACTAGGGAACCCACTGCTTAAGCCTCAATAAAGCTTGCCTTG
AGTGCTTCAAGTAGTGTGTGCCCGTCTGTTGTGTGACTCTGGTAACTAGAGATCCCTCAGACCCTTTTAG
TCAGTGTGGAAAATCTCTAGCAGTGGCGCCCGAACAGGGACTTGAAAGCGAAAGGGAAACCAGAGGAGCT
CTCTCGACGCAGGACTCGGCTTGCTGAAGCGCGCACGGCAAGAGGCGAGGGGCGGCGACTGGTGAGTACG
CCAAAAATTTTGACTAGCGGAGGCTAGAAGGAGAGAGATGGGTGCGAGAGCGTCAGTATTAAGCGGGGGA
GAATTAGATCGCGATGGGAAAAAATTCGGTTAAGGCCAGGGGGAAAGAAAAAATATAAATTAAAACATAT
AGTATGGGCAAGCAGGGAGCTAGAACGATTCGCAGTTAATCCTGGCCTGTTAGAAACATCAGAAGGCTGT
AGACAAATACTGGGACAGCTACAACCATCCCTTCAGACAGGATCAGAAGAACTTAGATCATTATATAATA
CAGTAGCAACCCTCTATTGTGTGCATCAAAGGATAGAGATAAAAGACACCAAGGAAGCTTTAGACAAGAT
AGAGGAAGAGCAAAACAAAAGTAAGACCACCGCACAGCAAGCGGCCGCTGATCTTCAGACCTGGAGGAGG
AGATATGAGGGACAATTGGAGAAGTGAATTATATAAATATAAAGTAGTAAAAATTGAACCATTAGGAGTA
GCACCCACCAAGGCAAAGAGAAGAGTGGTGCAGAGAGAAAAAAGAGCAGTGGGAATAGGAGCTTTGTTCC
TTGGGTTCTTGGGAGCAGCAGGAAGCACTATGGGCGCAGCGTCAATGACGCTGACGGTACAGGCCAGACA
ATTATTGTCTGGTATAGTGCAGCAGCAGAACAATTTGCTGAGGGCTATTGAGGCGCAACAGCATCTGTTG
CAACTCACAGTCTGGGGCATCAAGCAGCTCCAGGCAAGAATCCTGGCTGTGGAAAGATACCTAAAGGATC
AACAGCTCCTGGGGATTTGGGGTTGCTCTGGAAAACTCATTTGCACCACTGCTGTGCCTTGGAATGCTAG
TTGGAGTAATAAATCTCTGGAACAGATTTGGAATCACACGACCTGGATGGAGTGGGACAGAGAAATTAAC
AATTACACAAGCTTAATACACTCCTTAATTGAAGAATCGCAAAACCAGCAAGAAAAGAATGAACAAGAAT
TATTGGAATTAGATAAATGGGCAAGTTTGTGGAATTGGTTTAACATAACAAATTGGCTGTGGTATATAAA
ATTATTCATAATGATAGTAGGAGGCTTGGTAGGTTTAAGAATAGTTTTTGCTGTACTTTCTATAGTGAAT
AGAGTTAGGCAGGGATATTCACCATTATCGTTTCAGACCCACCTCCCAACCCCGAGGGGACCCAGAGAGG
GCCTATTTCCCATGATTCCTTCATATTTGCATATACGATACAAGGCTGTTAGAGAGATAATTAGAATTAA
TTTGACTGTAAACACAAAGATATTAGTACAAAATACGTGACGTAGAAAGTAATAATTTCTTGGGTAGTTT
GCAGTTTTAAAATTATGTTTTAAAATGGACTATCATATGCTTACCGTAACTTGAAAGTATTTCGATTTCT
TGGCTTTATATATCTTGTGGAAAGGACGAAACACCGAGAAGATGATGAAACACCCGGTTTTAGAGCTAGA
AATAGCAAGTTAAAATAAGGCTAGTCCGTTATCAACTTGAAAAAGTGGCACCGAGTCGGTGCTTTTTTAA
GCTTGGCGTAACTAGATCTTGAGACAAATGGCAGTATTCATCCACAATTTTAAAAGAAAAGGGGGGATTG
GGGGGTACAGTGCAGGGGAAAGAATAGTAGACATAATAGCAACAGACATACAAACTAAAGAATTACAAAA
ACAAATTACAAAAATTCAAAATTTTCGGGTTTATTACAGGGACAGCAGAGATCCACTTTGGCGCCGGCTC
GAGGGGG
