>Addgene plasmid #76416 | PIK3C2A gRNA (BRDN0001145757) | depositor partial sequence | sequence record 143876 | Target Sequence
AGAAGATGATGAAACACCCG
