>Addgene plasmid #76416 | PIK3C2A gRNA (BRDN0001145757) | addgene partial sequence | sequence record 185795 | hU6-F
GTAGAAAGTAATAATTTCTTGGGTAGTTTGCAGTTTTAAAATTATGTTTTAAAATGGACTATCATATGCT
TACCGTAACTTGAAAGTATTTCGATTTCTTGGCTTTATATATCTTGTGGAAAGGACGAAACACCGAGAAG
ATGATGAAACACCCGGTTTTAGAGCTAGAAATAGCAAGTTAAAATAAGGCTAGTCCGTTATCAACTTGAA
AAAGTGGCACCGAGTCGGTGCTTTTTTAAGCTTGGCGTAACTAGATCTTGAGACAAATGGCAGTATTCAT
CCACAATTTTAAAAGAAAAGGGGGGATTGGGGGGTACAGTGCAGGGGAAAGAATAGTAGACATAATAGCA
ACAGACATACAAACTAAAGAATTACAAAAACAAATTACAAAAATTCAAAATTTTCGGGTTTATTACAGGG
ACAGCAGAGATCCACTTTGGCGCCGGCTCGAGGGGGCCCGGGTGCAAAGATGGATAAAGTTTTAAACAGA
GAGGAATCTTTGCAGCTAATGGACCTTCTAGGTCTTGAAAGGAGTGGGAATTGGCTCCGGTGCCCGTCAG
TGGGCAGAGC
